>Addgene plasmid #208768 | pCMV-PE4stem | addgene full sequence | sequence record 416511 | Addgene NGS Result
GGAGATCGATCTCCCGATCCCCTAGGGTCTACTCTCAGTACAATCTGCTCTGATGCCGCATAGTTAAGCC
AGTATCTGCTCCCTGCTTGTGTGTTGGAGGTCGCTGAGTAGTGCGCGAGCAAAATTTAAGCTACAACAAG
GCAAGGCTTGACCGACAATTGCATGAAGAATCTGCTTAGGGTTAGGCGTTTTGCGCTGCTTCGCGATGTA
CGGGCCAGATATACGCGTTGACATTGATTATTGACTAGTTATTAATAGTAATCAATTACGGGGTCATTAG
TTCATAGCCCATATATGGAGTTCCGCGTTACATAACTTACGGTAAATGGCCCGCCTGGCTGACCGCCCAA
CGACCCCCGCCCATTGACGTCAATAATGACGTATGTTCCCATAGTAACGCCAATAGGGACTTTCCATTGA
CGTCAATGGGTGGAGTATTTACGGTAAACTGCCCACTTGGCAGTACATCAAGTGTATCATATGCCAAGTA
CGCCCCCTATTGACGTCAATGACGGTAAATGGCCCGCCTGGCATTATGCCCAGTACATGACCTTATGGGA
CTTTCCTACTTGGCAGTACATCTACGTATTAGTCATCGCTATTACCATGGTGATGCGGTTTTGGCAGTAC
ATCAATGGGCGTGGATAGCGGTTTGACTCACGGGGATTTCCAAGTCTCCACCCCATTGACGTCAATGGGA
GTTTGTTTTGGCACCAAAATCAACGGGACTTTCCAAAATGTCGTAACAACTCCGCCCCATTGACGCAAAT
GGGCGGTAGGCGTGTACGGTGGGAGGTCTATATAAGCAGAGCTGGTTTAGTGAACCGTCAGATCCGCTAG
AGATCCGCGGCCGCTAATACGACTCACTATAGGGAGAGCCGCCACCATGAAACGGACAGCCGACGGAAGC
GAGTTCGAGTCACCAAAGAAGAAGCGGAAAGTCGACAAGAAGTACAGCATCGGCCTGGACATCGGCACCA
ACTCTGTGGGCTGGGCCGTGATCACCGACGAGTACAAGGTGCCCAGCAAGAAATTCAAGGTGCTGGGCAA
CACCGACCGGCACAGCATCAAGAAGAACCTGATCGGAGCCCTGCTGTTCGACAGCGGCGAAACAGCCGAG
GCCACCCGGCTGAAGAGAACCGCCAGAAGAAGATACACCAGACGGAAGAACCGGATCTGCTATCTGCAAG
AGATCTTCAGCAACGAGATGGCCAAGGTGGACGACAGCTTCTTCCACAGACTGGAAGAGTCCTTCCTGGT
GGAAGAGGATAAGAAGCACGAGCGGCACCCCATCTTCGGCAACATCGTGGACGAGGTGGCCTACCACGAG
AAGTACCCCACCATCTACCACCTGAGAAAGAAACTGGTGGACAGCACCGACAAGGCCGACCTGCGGCTGA
TCTATCTGGCCCTGGCCCACATGATCAAGTTCCGGGGCCACTTCCTGATCGAGGGCGACCTGAACCCCGA
CAACAGCGACGTGGACAAGCTGTTCATCCAGCTGGTGCAGACCTACAACCAGCTGTTCGAGGAAAACCCC
ATCAACGCCAGCGGCGTGGACGCCAAGGCCATCCTGTCTGCCAGACTGAGCAAGAGCAGAAAGCTGGAAA
ATCTGATCGCCCAGCTGCCCGGCGAGAAGAAGAATGGCCTGTTCGGAAACCTGATTGCCCTGAGCCTGGG
CCTGACCCCCAACTTCAAGAGCAACTTCGACCTGGCCGAGGATGCCAAACTGCAGCTGAGCAAGGACACC
TACGACGACGACCTGGACAACCTGCTGGCCCAGATCGGCGACCAGTACGCCGACCTGTTTCTGGCCGCCA
AGAACCTGTCCGACGCCATCCTGCTGAGCGACATCCTGAGAGTGAACACCGAGATCACCAAGGCCCCCCT
GAGCGCCTCTATGATCAAGAGATACGACGAGCACCACCAGGACCTGACCCTGCTGAAAGCTCTCGTGCGG
CAGCAGCTGCCTGAGAAGTACAAAGAGATTTTCTTCGACCAGAGCAAGAACGGCTACGCCGGCTACATTG
ACGGCGGAGCCAGCCAGGAAGAGTTCTACAAGTTCATCAAGCCCATCCTGGAAAAGATGGACGGCACCGA
GGAACTGCTCGTGAAGCTGAAGAGAGAGGACCTGCTGCGGAAGCAGCGGACCTTCGACAACGGCAGCATC
CCCCACCAGATCCACCTGGGAGAGCTGCACGCCATTCTGCGGCGGCAGGAAGATTTTTACCCATTCCTGA
AGGACAACCGGGAAAAGATCGAGAAGATCCTGACCTTCCGCATCCCCTACTACGTGGGCCCTCTGGCCAG
GGGAAACAGCAGATTCGCCTGGATGACCAGAAAGAGCGAGGAAACCATCACCCCCTGGAACTTCGAGGAA
GTGGTGGACAAGGGCGCTTCCGCCCAGAGCTTCATCGAGCGGATGACCAACTTCGATAAGAACCTGCCCA
ACGAGAAGGTGCTGCCCAAGCACAGCCTGCTGTACGAGTACTTCACCGTGTATAACGAGCTGACCAAAGT
GAAATACGTGACCGAGGGAATGAGAAAGCCCGCCTTCCTGAGCGGCGAGCAGAAAAAGGCCATCGTGGAC
CTGCTGTTCAAGACCAACCGGAAAGTGACCGTGAAGCAGCTGAAAGAGGACTACTTCAAGAAAATCGAGT
GCTTCGACTCCGTGGAAATCTCCGGCGTGGAAGATCGGTTCAACGCCTCCCTGGGCACATACCACGATCT
GCTGAAAATTATCAAGGACAAGGACTTCCTGGACAATGAGGAAAACGAGGACATTCTGGAAGATATCGTG
CTGACCCTGACACTGTTTGAGGACAGAGAGATGATCGAGGAACGGCTGAAAACCTATGCCCACCTGTTCG
ACGACAAAGTGATGAAGCAGCTGAAGCGGCGGAGATACACCGGCTGGGGCAGGCTGAGCCGGAAGCTGAT
CAACGGCATCCGGGACAAGCAGTCCGGCAAGACAATCCTGGATTTCCTGAAGTCCGACGGCTTCGCCAAC
AGAAACTTCATGCAGCTGATCCACGACGACAGCCTGACCTTTAAAGAGGACATCCAGAAAGCCCAGGTGT
CCGGCCAGGGCGATAGCCTGCACGAGCACATTGCCAATCTGGCCGGCAGCCCCGCCATTAAGAAGGGCAT
CCTGCAGACAGTGAAGGTGGTGGACGAGCTCGTGAAAGTGATGGGCCGGCACAAGCCCGAGAACATCGTG
ATCGAAATGGCCAGAGAGAACCAGACCACCCAGAAGGGACAGAAGAACAGCCGCGAGAGAATGAAGCGGA
TCGAAGAGGGCATCAAAGAGCTGGGCAGCCAGATCCTGAAAGAACACCCCGTGGAAAACACCCAGCTGCA
GAACGAGAAGCTGTACCTGTACTACCTGCAGAATGGGCGGGATATGTACGTGGACCAGGAACTGGACATC
AACCGGCTGTCCGACTACGATGTGGACGCTATCGTGCCTCAGAGCTTTCTGAAGGACGACTCCATCGACA
ACAAGGTGCTGACCAGAAGCGACAAGAACCGGGGCAAGAGCGACAACGTGCCCTCCGAAGAGGTCGTGAA
GAAGATGAAGAACTACTGGCGGCAGCTGCTGAACGCCAAGCTGATTACCCAGAGAAAGTTCGACAATCTG
ACCAAGGCCGAGAGAGGCGGCCTGAGCGAACTGGATAAGGCCGGCTTCATCAAGAGACAGCTGGTGGAAA
CCCGGCAGATCACAAAGCACGTGGCACAGATCCTGGACTCCCGGATGAACACTAAGTACGACGAGAATGA
CAAGCTGATCCGGGAAGTGAAAGTGATCACCCTGAAGTCCAAGCTGGTGTCCGATTTCCGGAAGGATTTC
CAGTTTTACAAAGTGCGCGAGATCAACAACTACCACCACGCCCACGACGCCTACCTGAACGCCGTCGTGG
GAACCGCCCTGATCAAAAAGTACCCTAAGCTGGAAAGCGAGTTCGTGTACGGCGACTACAAGGTGTACGA
CGTGCGGAAGATGATCGCCAAGAGCGAGCAGGAAATCGGCAAGGCTACCGCCAAGTACTTCTTCTACAGC
AACATCATGAACTTTTTCAAGACCGAGATTACCCTGGCCAACGGCGAGATCCGGAAGCGGCCTCTGATCG
AGACAAACGGCGAAACCGGGGAGATCGTGTGGGATAAGGGCCGGGATTTTGCCACCGTGCGGAAAGTGCT
GAGCATGCCCCAAGTGAATATCGTGAAAAAGACCGAGGTGCAGACAGGCGGCTTCAGCAAAGAGTCTATC
CTGCCCAAGAGGAACAGCGATAAGCTGATCGCCAGAAAGAAGGACTGGGACCCTAAGAAGTACGGCGGCT
TCGACAGCCCCACCGTGGCCTATTCTGTGCTGGTGGTGGCCAAAGTGGAAAAGGGCAAGTCCAAGAAACT
GAAGAGTGTGAAAGAGCTGCTGGGGATCACCATCATGGAAAGAAGCAGCTTCGAGAAGAATCCCATCGAC
TTTCTGGAAGCCAAGGGCTACAAAGAAGTGAAAAAGGACCTGATCATCAAGCTGCCTAAGTACTCCCTGT
TCGAGCTGGAAAACGGCCGGAAGAGAATGCTGGCCTCTGCCGGCGAACTGCAGAAGGGAAACGAACTGGC
CCTGCCCTCCAAATATGTGAACTTCCTGTACCTGGCCAGCCACTATGAGAAGCTGAAGGGCTCCCCCGAG
GATAATGAGCAGAAACAGCTGTTTGTGGAACAGCACAAGCACTACCTGGACGAGATCATCGAGCAGATCA
GCGAGTTCTCCAAGAGAGTGATCCTGGCCGACGCTAATCTGGACAAAGTGCTGTCCGCCTACAACAAGCA
CCGGGATAAGCCCATCAGAGAGCAGGCCGAGAATATCATCCACCTGTTTACCCTGACCAATCTGGGAGCC
CCTGCCGCCTTCAAGTACTTTGACACCACCATCGACCGGAAGAGGTACACCAGCACCAAAGAGGTGCTGG
ACGCCACCCTGATCCACCAGAGCATCACCGGCCTGTACGAGACACGGATCGACCTGTCTCAGCTGGGAGG
TGACTCCGGCGGAAGCTCTGGTGGCAGCAAGCGGACCGCCGACGGCTCTGAATTCGAGAGCCCTAAGAAG
AAAAGAAAGGTGAGCGGAGGCTCTAGCGGCGGAAGCACCCTGAACATTGAAGACGAGTATAGACTGCATG
AAACAAGCAAGGAACCCGACGTGTCCCTGGGCTCCACCTGGCTGTCCGACTTTCCCCAGGCCTGGGCCGA
GACAGGAGGAATGGGCCTGGCCGTGCGGCAGGCACCCCTGATCATCCCTCTGAAGGCCACCTCTACACCC
GTGAGCATCAAGCAGTACCCTATGTCTCAGGAGGCCAGACTGGGCATCAAGCCTCACATCCAGAGGCTGC
TGGACCAGGGCATCCTGGTGCCATGCCAGAGCCCCTGGAACACACCACTGCTGCCCGTGAAGAAGCCAGG
CACCAATGACTATAGACCCGTGCAGGATCTGAGAGAGGTGAACAAGAGGGTGGAGGATATCCACCCCACC
GTGCCCAACCCTTACAATCTGCTGTCCGGCCTGCCCCCTTCTCACCAGTGGTATACAGTGCTGGACCTGA
AGGATGCCTTCTTTTGTCTGAGACTGCACCCTACCAGCCAGCCACTGTTCGCCTTTGAGTGGAGGGACCC
TGAGATGGGCATCTCTGGCCAGCTGACCTGGACACGCCTGCCTCAGGGCTTCAAGAATAGCCCAACACTG
TTTAACGAGGCCCTGCACCGCGACCTGGCAGATTTCCGGATCCAGCACCCAGATCTGATCCTGCTGCAGT
ACGTGGACGATCTGCTGCTGGCCGCCACCAGCGAGCTGGATTGCCAGCAGGGAACACGCGCCCTGCTGCA
GACCCTGGGAAACCTGGGATATAGGGCATCCGCCAAGAAGGCCCAGATCTGTCAGAAGCAGGTGAAGTAC
CTGGGCTATCTGCTGAAGGAGGGCCAGAGATGGCTGACAGAGGCCAGGAAGGAGACAGTGATGGGCCAGC
CAACACCCAAGACCCCAAGACAGCTGAGGGAGTTCCTGGGCAAAGCAGGATTTTGCAGGCTGTTCATCCC
AGGATTCGCAGAGATGGCAGCACCTCTGTACCCACTGACCAAGCCGGGCACCCTGTTTAATTGGGGCCCT
GACCAGCAGAAGGCCTATCAGGAGATCAAGCAGGCCCTGCTGACAGCACCAGCCCTGGGCCTGCCAGACC
TGACCAAGCCTTTCGAGCTGTTTGTGGATGAGAAGCAGGGCTACGCCAAGGGCGTGCTGACCCAGAAGCT
GGGACCATGGAGACGGCCCGTGGCCTATCTGTCCAAGAAGCTGGACCCAGTGGCAGCAGGATGGCCACCA
TGCCTGAGGATGGTGGCAGCAATCGCCGTGCTGACAAAGGATGCCGGCAAGCTGACCATGGGACAGCCAC
TGGTCATCCTGGCACCACACGCAGTGGAGGCCCTGGTGAAGCAGCCTCCAGATCGCTGGCTGTCTAACGC
CCGGATGACACACTACCAGGCCCTGCTGCTGGACACCGATCGCGTGCAGTTTGGCCCTGTGGTGGCCCTG
AATCCAGCCACCCTGCTGCCTCTGCCAGAGGAGGGCCTGCAGCACAACTGTCTGGACATCCTGGCAGAGG
CACACGGAACAAGGCCAGACCTGACCGATCAGCCCCTGCCTGACGCCGATCACACATGGTATACCGATGG
AAGCTCCCTGCTGCAGGAGGGCCAGAGGAAGGCAGGAGCAGCAGTGACCACAGAGACAGAAGTGATCTGG
GCCAAGGCCCTGCCAGCAGGCACATCCGCCCAGCGGGCCGAGCTGATCGCCCTGACCCAGGCCCTGAAGA
TGGCCGAGGGCAAGAAGCTGAACGTGTACACAGACTCCAGATATGCCTTCGCCACCGCACACATCCACGG
AGAGATCTACAGGCGCCGGGGCTGGCTGACCTCTGAGGGCAAGGAGATCAAGAACAAGGATGAGATCCTG
GCCCTGCTGAAGGCCCTGTTTCTGCCCAAGCGGCTGAGCATCATCCACTGTCCTGGACACCAGAAGGGAC
ACTCCGCCGAGGCAAGGGGCAATCGGATGGCCGACCAGGCCGCCAGAAAGGCTGCTATTACTGAAACTCC
CGACACTTCCACTCTGCTGATTGAAAACTCCTCCCCTTCTGGCGGCTCAAAAAGAACCGCCGACGGCAGC
GAATTCGAGTCTCCCAAGAAGAAGAGGAAAGTCGGCTCTGGCCCTGCCGCTAAGAGAGTGAAGCTGGACG
GAAGCGGAGCTACTAACTTCAGCCTGCTGAAGCAGGCTGGAGACGTGGAGGAGAACCCTGGACCTAGCTT
CGTTGCTGGAGTCATCCGGAGACTGGACGAGACAGTGGTGAACAGAATTGCCGCCGGCGAGGTGATCCAG
AGACCTGCCAATGCAATAAAGGAGATGATCGAGAACTGTCTGGACGCCAAGTCCACAAGCATTCAGGTGA
TCGTGAAGGAGGGCGGACTGAAGCTGATCCAGATCCAAGACAACGGCACAGGCATCAGAAAGGAAGATCT
GGACATCGTGTGTGAACGGTTCACCACATCTAAGCTGCAGTCTTTTGAGGATCTGGCCTCTATCAGTACC
TACGGCTTCAGAGGCGAGGCCCTGGCCAGCATCAGCCACGTGGCCCATGTGACCATCACCACCAAAACCG
CCGACGGCAAATGCGCTTATCGCGCTAGCTACAGCGACGGCAAGCTGAAAGCCCCGCCAAAGCCTTGCGC
CGGCAACCAGGGTACACAGATAACAGTGGAGGATCTGTTCTACAACATCGCCACCCGGAGAAAGGCCCTG
AAAAATCCCAGCGAGGAGTACGGCAAGATCCTGGAAGTCGTCGGCAGATACTCCGTGCACAACGCCGGAA
TCAGCTTTAGCGTAAAGAAGCAGGGAGAAACCGTGGCCGATGTGCGCACCCTGCCAAATGCCAGCACCGT
GGATAACATCAGAAGCATTTTCGGAAATGCCGTGTCCAGAGAACTGATCGAGATCGGCTGCGAAGATAAG
ACCCTGGCTTTTAAGATGAACGGCTACATCAGCAACGCCAATTACTCTGTGAAGAAGTGCATCTTTCTTC
TGTTCATCAACCACAGACTGGTGGAAAGCACCAGCCTGCGGAAAGCCATCGAGACAGTGTACGCCGCCTA
CCTGCCTAAGAACACCCACCCCTTCCTGTACCTGAGCCTCGAGATCAGCCCTCAGAACGTGGACGTCAAT
GTGCATCCTACAAAGCACGAGGTGCACTTCCTGCACGAGGAAAGCATCCTGGAAAGAGTGCAGCAGCACA
TTGAGAGCAAGCTGCTGGGCTCTAACAGCAGCAGAATGTACTTCACACAGACCCTGCTGCCTGGCCTGGC
CGGCCCCTCAGGCGAAATGGTTAAGTCCACAACCTCTCTGACCTCATCCAGCACCAGCGGTTCTTCCGAT
AAGGTGTACGCCCACCAGATGGTGCGGACCGACTCTCGGGAGCAGAAGCTGGACGCCTTTCTGCAACCTC
TGAGCAAACCTCTGAGCTCTCAGCCTCAGGCCATCGTGACCGAGGACAAGACAGATATCTCCTCCGGCCG
TGCCAGACAGCAGGACGAAGAAATGCTCGAGCTGCCAGCTCCTGCCGAGGTGGCCGCCAAGAACCAGAGC
CTGGAGGGAGATACCACAAAGGGCACCAGCGAAATGAGCGAGAAGCGGGGCCCTACCTCCAGCAACCCCA
GAAAACGGCACCGGGAGGACAGCGACGTGGAAATGGTGGAGGACGACAGCAGAAAGGAAATGACAGCCGC
TTGTACCCCTAGAAGAAGAATCATCAACCTGACCTCCGTGCTGAGCCTGCAGGAGGAGATCAACGAGCAG
GGCCACGAGGTGCTGAGAGAGATGCTGCACAATCACAGCTTCGTGGGCTGCGTGAACCCTCAATGGGCCC
TGGCTCAGCATCAAACAAAGCTGTACCTGCTGAACACCACCAAGCTGAGCGAAGAGCTGTTCTACCAGAT
CCTCATCTACGACTTCGCCAACTTCGGCGTGCTACGCCTGAGCGAGCCCGCCCCTCTGTTTGACCTGGCC
ATGCTGGCTCTGGATAGCCCAGAAAGCGGCTGGACAGAAGAGGACGGACCTAAAGAGGGGCTGGCTGAAT
ACATCGTGGAGTTCCTGAAGAAAAAGGCCGAGATGCTGGCCGACTACTTTTCTCTGGAAATCGACGAGGA
AGGCAACCTGATCGGCCTGCCTCTGCTGATCGATAACTACGTGCCTCCCCTGGAAGGCCTGCCCATCTTC
ATCCTGAGACTGGCTACAGAGGTGAACTGGGACGAGGAAAAGGAATGCTTCGAGTCTCTGAGCAAGGAGT
GCGCCATGTTCTATAGCATCAGAAAACAGTACATCTCTGAAGAGAGCACTCTGTCTGGCCAGCAGAGTGA
AGTGCCCGGAAGCATCCCCAACAGCTGGAAGTGGACCGTGGAACACATCGTGTACAAGGCCCTGCGGAGC
CACATTCTCCCTCCTAAGCACTTCACCGAGGACGGCAACATCCTGCAGCTGGCCAACCTGCCCGACCTTT
ATAAGGTTTTCGAAGGACGGGGCTCCCTCCTGACCTGTGGCGATGTGGAAGAGAACCCCGGCCCCATGGC
TAGCATGACTGGTGGACAGCAAATGGGATCCCCCCCAGGGAGCACTAAGCGAGCACTGCCCAACAACACC
AGCTCCTCTCCCCAGCCAAAGAAGAAACCACTGGATGGAGAATATTTCACCCTTCAGATCCGTGGGCGTG
AGCGCTTCGAGATGTTCCGAGAGCTGAATGAGGCCTTGGAACTCAAGGATGCCCAGGCTGGGAAGGAGCC
AGGGGGGAGCAGGGCTCACTCCAGCCACCTGAAGTCCAAAAAGGGTCAGTCTACCTCCCGCCATAAAAAA
CACATGTTCAAGACAGAAGGGCCTGACTCAGACTGACGGTCATCATCACCATCACCATTGAGTTTAAACC
CGCTGATCAGCCTCGACTGTGCCTTCTAGTTGCCAGCCATCTGTTGTTTGCCCCTCCCCCGTGCCTTCCT
TGACCCTGGAAGGTGCCACTCCCACTGTCCTTTCCTAATAAAATGAGAAAATTGCATCGCATTGTCTGAG
TAGGTGTCATTCTATTCTGGGGGGTGGGGTGGGGCAGGACAGCAAGGGGGAGGATTGGGAAGACAATAGC
AGGCATGCTGGGGATGCGGTGGGCTCTATGGCTTCTGAGGCGGAAAGAACCAGCTGGGGCTCGATACCGT
CGACCTCTAGCTAGAGCTTGGCGTAATCATGGTCATAGCTGTTTCCTGTGTGAAATTGTTATCCGCTCAC
AATTCCACACAACATACGAGCCGGAAGCATAAAGTGTAAAGCCTAGGGTGCCTAATGAGTGAGCTAACTC
ACATTAATTGCGTTGCGCTCACTGCCCGCTTTCCAGTCGGGAAACCTGTCGTGCCAGCTGCATTAATGAA
TCGGCCAACGCGCGGGGAGAGGCGGTTTGCGTATTGGGCGCTCTTCCGCTTCCTCGCTCACTGACTCGCT
GCGCTCGGTCGTTCGGCTGCGGCGAGCGGTATCAGCTCACTCAAAGGCGGTAATACGGTTATCCACAGAA
TCAGGGGATAACGCAGGAAAGAACATGTGAGCAAAAGGCCAGCAAAAGGCCAGGAACCGTAAAAAGGCCG
CGTTGCTGGCGTTTTTCCATAGGCTCCGCCCCCCTGACGAGCATCACAAAAATCGACGCTCAAGTCAGAG
GTGGCGAAACCCGACAGGACTATAAAGATACCAGGCGTTTCCCCCTGGAAGCTCCCTCGTGCGCTCTCCT
GTTCCGACCCTGCCGCTTACCGGATACCTGTCCGCCTTTCTCCCTTCGGGAAGCGTGGCGCTTTCTCATA
GCTCACGCTGTAGGTATCTCAGTTCGGTGTAGGTCGTTCGCTCCAAGCTGGGCTGTGTGCACGAACCCCC
CGTTCAGCCCGACCGCTGCGCCTTATCCGGTAACTATCGTCTTGAGTCCAACCCGGTAAGACACGACTTA
TCGCCACTGGCAGCAGCCACTGGTAACAGGATTAGCAGAGCGAGGTATGTAGGCGGTGCTACAGAGTTCT
TGAAGTGGTGGCCTAACTACGGCTACACTAGAAGAACAGTATTTGGTATCTGCGCTCTGCTGAAGCCAGT
TACCTTCGGAAAAAGAGTTGGTAGCTCTTGATCCGGCAAACAAACCACCGCTGGTAGCGGTGGTTTTTTT
GTTTGCAAGCAGCAGATTACGCGCAGAAAAAAAGGATCTCAAGAAGATCCTTTGATCTTTTCTACGGGGT
CTGACACTCAGTGGAACGAAAACTCACGTTAAGGGATTTTGGTCATGAGATTATCAAAAAGGATCTTCAC
CTAGATCCTTTTAAATTAAAAATGAAGTTTTAAATCAATCTAAAGTATATATGAGTAAACTTGGTCTGAC
AGTTACCAATGCTTAATCAGTGAGGCACCTATCTCAGCGATCTGTCTATTTCGTTCATCCATAGTTGCCT
GACTCCCCGTCGTGTAGATAACTACGATACGGGAGGGCTTACCATCTGGCCCCAGTGCTGCAATGATACC
GCGAGACCCACGCTCACCGGCTCCAGATTTATCAGCAATAAACCAGCCAGCCGGAAGGGCCGAGCGCAGA
AGTGGTCCTGCAACTTTATCCGCCTCCATCCAGTCTATTAATTGTTGCCGGGAAGCTAGAGTAAGTAGTT
CGCCAGTTAATAGTTTGCGCAACGTTGTTGCCATTGCTACAGGCATCGTGGTGTCACGCTCGTCGTTTGG
TATGGCTTCATTCAGCTCCGGTTCCCAACGATCAAGGCGAGTTACATGATCCCCCATGTTGTGCAAAAAA
GCGGTTAGCTCCTTCGGTCCTCCGATCGTTGTCAGAAGTAAGTTGGCCGCAGTGTTATCACTCATGGTTA
TGGCAGCACTGCATAATTCTCTTACTGTCATGCCATCCGTAAGATGCTTTTCTGTGACTGGTGAGTACTC
AACCAAGTCATTCTGAGAATAGTGTATGCGGCGACCGAGTTGCTCTTGCCCGGCGTCAATACGGGATAAT
ACCGCGCCACATAGCAGAACTTTAAAAGTGCTCATCATTGGAAAACGTTCTTCGGGGCGAAAACTCTCAA
GGATCTTACCGCTGTTGAGATCCAGTTCGATGTAACCCACTCGTGCACCCAACTGATCTTCAGCATCTTT
TACTTTCACCAGCGTTTCTGGGTGAGCAAAAACAGGAAGGCAAAATGCCGCAAAAAAGGGAATAAGGGCG
ACACGGAAATGTTGAATACTCATACTCTTCCTTTTTCAATATTATTGAAGCATTTATCAGGGTTATTGTC
TCATGAGCGGATACATATTTGAATGTATTTAGAAAAATAAACAAATAGGGGTTCCGCGCACATTTCCCCG
AAAAGTGCCACCTGACGTCGACGGATCG
Features (pLannotate 1.2.2; 18 found; start..end, strand, type, name):
     31..75      -  misc_feature   bom (fragment): basis of mobility region from pBR322
    230..609     +  enhancer       CMV enhancer: human cytomegalovirus immediate early enhancer
    610..813     +  promoter       CMV promoter: human cytomegalovirus (CMV) immediate early promoter
    855..873     +  promoter       T7 promoter: promoter for bacteriophage T7 RNA polymerase
    944..5045    +  CDS            dCas9 (fragment): catalytically dead mutant of the Cas9 endonuclease from the Streptococcus pyogenes Type II CRISPR/Cas system RNA-guided DNA-binding protein that lacks endonuclease activity due to the D10A mutation in the RuvC catalytic domain and the N863A mutation in the HNH catalytic domain
   5147..7177    +  CDS            gag-pol (fragment): POL_MLVMS - Experimental evidence at protein level: Swiss-Prot protein existence level 1. [Integrase]: Catalyzes viral DNA integration into the host chromosome, by performing a series of DNA cutting and joining reactions. This enzyme activity takes place after virion entry into a cell and reverse transcription of the RNA genome in dsDNA. The first step in the integration process is 3' processing. This step requires a complex comprising the viral genome, matrix protein and integrase. This complex is called the pre-integration complex (PIC). The integrase protein removes 2 nucleotides from each
   7346..9604    +  CDS            MLH1: MLH1_HUMAN - Also known as COCA2. Experimental evidence at protein level: Swiss-Prot protein existence level 1. Heterodimerizes with PMS2 to form MutL alpha, a component of the post-replicative DNA mismatch repair system (MMR). DNA repair is initiated by MutS alpha (MSH2-MSH6) or MutS beta (MSH2-MSH3) binding to a dsDNA mismatch, then MutL alpha is recruited to the heteroduplex. Assembly of the MutL-MutS-heteroduplex ternary complex in presence of RFC and PCNA is sufficient to activate endonuclease activity of PMS2. It introduces single-strand breaks near the mismatch and thus generates new en
   9656..9687    +  CDS            T7 tag (gene 10 leader) (fragment): leader peptide from bacteriophage T7 gene 10 promotes efficient translation in E. coli
   9692..9976    +  CDS            p53 (fragment): human tumor suppressor protein that is often mutated in cancers; Homo sapiens TP53; responds to cellular stresses to regulate the expression of target genes
  10027..10251   +  polyA_signal   bGH poly(A) signal: bovine growth hormone polyadenylation signal
  10255..10276   +  promoter       SV40 promoter (fragment): SV40 enhancer and early promoter
  10344..10366   -  protein_bind   lac operator (fragment): The lac repressor binds to the lac operator to inhibit transcription in E. coli. This inhibition can be relieved by adding lactose or isopropyl-β-D-thiogalactopyranoside (IPTG). lac repressor encoded by lacI
  10370..10400   -  promoter       lac promoter: promoter for the E. coli lac operon
  10415..10436   -  protein_bind   CAP binding site: CAP binding activates transcription in the presence of cAMP. E. coli catabolite activator protein
  10449..10541   -  CDS            lacI (fragment): lac repressor; lacI; The lac repressor binds to the lac operator to inhibit transcription in E. coli. This inhibition can be relieved by adding lactose or isopropyl-β-D-thiogalactopyranoside (IPTG).
  10724..11312   -  rep_origin     ori: high-copy-number ColE1/pMB1/pBR322/pUC origin of replication
  11483..12343   -  CDS            AmpR: β-lactamase; bla; confers resistance to ampicillin, carbenicillin, and related antibiotics
  12344..12448   -  promoter       AmpR promoter: bla
