[The description below was written by a language model from this plasmid's Addgene catalogue record and pLannotate feature annotations shown in this document.]
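Description:
pCMV-PE4stem is a 12.5 kb mammalian expression plasmid on a pCMV backbone that delivers a prime editor together with two dominant-negative modulators of the cellular response to editing. It is propagated in E. coli through a high-copy ColE1/pUC-type origin and selected with ampicillin via the β-lactamase gene and its native promoter. Small remnants of lac regulatory sequence, a bom fragment and an SV40 promoter fragment are backbone leftovers with no evident role in the payload. No mammalian selection marker is annotated.

The payload is a single long transcription unit driven by the CMV immediate-early enhancer and promoter and terminated by the bGH polyadenylation signal; a T7 promoter sits just upstream of the coding region. The first part is the PE2max editor. The annotation software labels its Cas9 portion as a dCas9 fragment, but in a prime editor this is expected to be a Cas9 nickase. It is followed by a segment matching Moloney murine leukemia virus Pol, which corresponds to the reverse transcriptase domain that copies the edit from a pegRNA template. Downstream lie human MLH1, described in the record as the dominant-negative dnMLH1 that dampens mismatch repair (the PE4max arrangement), and then a short p53 fragment, p53DD, a dominant-negative p53 that blunts the p53-dependent DNA damage response. The insert name indicates that p53DD is joined by a 2A self-cleaving peptide, although 2A elements are not individually annotated, so all components should be produced from one transcript as separate proteins.

The associated work concerns improving genome editing in human pluripotent stem cells by dual inhibition of DNA damage response and repair pathways. The plasmid carries no guide RNA cassette, so a pegRNA must be supplied separately.
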