Addgene plasmid #208768: pCMV-PE4stem
Purpose: PE2max that co-express dnMLH1 and p53DD
Depositing lab: Hyuk-Jin Cha. Depositing organization: Seoul National University. Publication: Enhancing genome editing in hPSCs through dual inhibition of DNA damage response and repair pathways. Park JC, Kim YJ, Hwang GH, Kang CY, Bae S, Cha HJ. Nat Commun. 2024 May 11;15(1):4002. doi: 10.1038/s41467-024-48111-9. PubMed 38734692.
Backbone
  Vector backbone: pCMV
  Vector type: Mammalian Expression
Growth in bacteria
  Bacterial resistance: Ampicillin, 100 μg/mL
  Growth temperature: 37°C
  Growth strain: DH5alpha
  Copy number: Unknown
Gene/Insert
  Gene/Insert name: PE4max with 2A-p53DD (alt name: PE4stem)
Terms and licenses: Academic/Nonprofit Terms; Industry Terms: Not Available to Industry
Depositor comments: Please visit https://www.researchsquare.com/article/rs-3028152/v1 for preprint.
How to cite: pCMV-PE4stem was a gift from Hyuk-Jin Cha (Addgene plasmid # 208768 ; http://n2t.net/addgene:208768 ; RRID:Addgene_208768)
